>Addgene plasmid #141091 | pHLuc Control | addgene full sequence | sequence record 296869 | Addgene NGS Result
CCCGTTTAAACCCGCTGATCAGCCTCGACTGTGCCTTCTAGTTGCCAGCCATCTGTTGTTTGCCCCTCCC
CCGTGCCTTCCTTGACCCTGGAAGGTGCCACTCCCACTGTCCTTTCCTAATAAAATGAGGAAATTGCATC
GCATTGTCTGAGTAGGTGTCATTCTATTCTGGGGGGTGGGGTGGGGCAGGACAGCAAGGGGGAGGATTGG
GAAGACAATAGCAGGCATGCTGGGGATGCGGTGGGCTCTATGGCTTCTGAGGCGGAAAGAACCAGCTGGG
GCTCTAGGGGGTATCCCC
[124 nt withheld, positions 299-422]
C
[91 nt withheld, positions 424-514]
A
[49 nt withheld, positions 516-564]
CCTTTGACGTTGGAGTCCACGTTCTTT
[37 nt withheld, positions 592-628]
ACCCTATCTCGGTCTATTCTTTTGATTTATAAGGGATTTTGCCGATTTCGGCCTATTGGTTAAAAAATGA
GCTGATTTAACAAAAATTTAACGCGAATTAATTCTGTGGAATGTGTGTCAGTTAGGGTGTGGAAAGTCCC
CAGGCTCCCCAGCAGGCAGAAGTATGCAAAGCATGCATCTCAATTAGTCAGCAACCAGGTGTGGAAAGTC
CCCAGGCTCCCCAGCAGGCAGAAGTATGCAAAGCATGCATCTCAATTAGTCAGCAACCATAGTCCCGCCC
CTAACTCCGCCCATCCCGCCCCTAACTCCGCCCAGTTCCGCCCATTCTCCGCCCCATGGCTGACTAATTT
TTTTTATTTATGCAGAGGCCGAGGCCGCCTCTGCCTCTGAGCTATTCCAGAAGTAGTGAGGAGGCTTTTT
TGGAGGCCTAGGCTTTTGCAAAAAGCTCCCGGGAGCTTGTATATCCATTTTCGGATCTGATCAAGAGACA
GGATGAGGATCGTTTCGCGCGGGACTCTGGGGTTCGAAATGACCGACCAAGCGACGCCCAACCTGCCATC
ACGAGATTTCGATTCCACCGCCGCCTTCTATGAAAGGTTGGGCTTCGGAATCGTTTTCCGGGACGCCGGC
TGGATGATCCTCCAGCGCGGGGATCTCATGCTGGAGTTCTTCGCCCACCCCAACTTGTTTATTGCAGCTT
ATAATGGTTACAAATAAAGCAATAGCATCACAAATTTCACAAATAAAGCATTTTTTTCACTGCATTCTAG
TTGTGGTTTGTCCAAACTCATCAATGTATCTTATCATGTCTGTATACCGTCGACCTCTAGCTAGAGCTTG
GCGTAATCATGGTCATAGCTGTTTCCTGTGTGAAATTGTTATCCGCTCACAATTCCACACAACATACGAG
CCGGAAGCATAAAGTGTAAAGCCTGGGGTGCCTAATGAGTGAGCTAACTCACATTAATTGCGTTGCGCTC
ACTGCCCGCTTTCCAGTCGGGAAACCTGTCGTGCCAGCTGCATTAATGAATCGGCCAACGCGCGGGGAGA
GGCGGTTTGCGTATTGGGCGCTCTTCCGCTTCCTCGCTCACTGACTCGCTGCGCTCGGTCGTTCGGCTGC
GGCGAGCGGTATCAGCTCACTCAAAGGCGGTAATACGGTTATCCACAGAATCAGGGGATAACGCAGGAAA
GAACATGTGAGCAAAAGGCCAGCAAAAGGCCAGGAACCGTAAAAAGGCCGCGTTGCTGGCGTTTTTCCAT
AGGCTCCGCCCCCCTGACGAGCATCACAAAAATCGACGCTCAAGTCAGAGGTGGCGAAACCCGACAGGAC
TATAAAGATACCAGGCGTTTCCCCCTGGAAGCTCCCTCGTGCGCTCTCCTGTTCCGACCCTGCCGCTTAC
CGGATACCTGTCCGCCTTTCTCCCTTCGGGAAGCGTGGCGCTTTCTCATAGCTCACGCTGTAGGTATCTC
AGTTCGGTGTAGGTCGTTCGCTCCAAGCTGGGCTGTGTGCACGAACCCCCCGTTCAGCCCGACCGCTGCG
CCTTATCCGGTAACTATCGTCTTGAGTCCAACCCGGTAAGACACGACTTATCGCCACTGGCAGCAGCCAC
TGGTAACAGGATTAGCAGAGCGAGGTATGTAGGCGGTGCTACAGAGTTCTTGAAGTGGTGGCCTAACTAC
GGCTACACTAGAAGAACAGTATTTGGTATCTGCGCTCTGCTGAAGCCAGTTACCTTCGGAAAAAGAGTTG
GTAGCTCTTGATCCGGCAAACAAACCACCGCTGGTAGCGGTGGTTTTTTTGTTTGCAAGCAGCAGATTAC
GCGCAGAAAAAAAGGATCTCAAGAAGATCCTTTGATCTTTTCTACGGGGTCTGACGCTCAGTGGAACGAA
AACTCACGTTAAGGGATTTTGGTCATGAGATTATCAAAAAGGATCTTCACCTAGATCCTTTTAAATTAAA
AATGAAGTTTTAAATCAATCTAAAGTATATATGAGTAAACTTGGTCTGACAGTTACCAATGCTTAATCAG
TGAGGCACCTATCTCAGCGATCTGTCTATTTCGTTCATCCATAGTTGCCTGACTCCCCGTCGTGTAGATA
ACTACGATACGGGAGGGCTTACCATCTGGCCCCAGTGCTGCAATGATACCGCGAGACCCACGCTCACCGG
CTCCAGATTTATCAGCAATAAACCAGCCAGCCGGAAGGGCCGAGCGCAGAAGTGGTCCTGCAACTTTATC
CGCCTCCATCCAGTCTATTAATTGTTGCCGGGAAGCTAGAGTAAGTAGTTCGCCAGTTAATAGTTTGCGC
AACGTTGTTGCCATTGCTACAGGCATCGTGGTGTCACGCTCGTCGTTTGGTATGGCTTCATTCAGCTCCG
GTTCCCAACGATCAAGGCGAGTTACATGATCCCCCATGTTGTGCAAAAAAGCGGTTAGCTCCTTCGGTCC
TCCGATCGTTGTCAGAAGTAAGTTGGCCGCAGTGTTATCACTCATGGTTATGGCAGCACTGCATAATTCT
CTTACTGTCATGCCATCCGTAAGATGCTTTTCTGTGACTGGTGAGTACTCAACCAAGTCATTCTGAGAAT
AGTGTATGCGGCGACCGAGTTGCTCTTGCCCGGCGTCAATACGGGATAATACCGCGCCACATAGCAGAAC
TTTAAAAGTGCTCATCATTGGAAAACGTTCTTCGGGGCGAAAACTCTCAAGGATCTTACCGCTGTTGAGA
TCCAGTTCGATGTAACCCACTCGTGCACCCAACTGATCTTCAGCATCTTTTACTTTCACCAGCGTTTCTG
GGTGAGCAAAAACAGGAAGGCAAAATGCCGCAAAAAAGGGAATAAGGGCGACACGGAAATGTTGAATACT
CATACTCTTCCTTTTTCAATATTATTGAAGCATTTATCAGGGTTATTGTCTCATGAGCGGATACATATTT
GAATGTATTTAGAAAAATAAACAAATAGGGGTTCCGCGCACATTTCCCCGAAAAGTGCCACCTGACGTCG
ACGGATCGGGAGATCTCCCGATCCCCTATGGTGCACTCTCAGTACAATCTGCTCTGATGCCGCATAGTTA
AGCCAGTATCTGCTCCCTGCTTGTGTGTTGGAGGTCGCTGAGTAGTGCGCGAGCAAAATTTAAGCTACAA
CAAGGCAAGGCTTGACCGACAATTGCATGAAGAATCTGCTTAGGGTTAGGCGTTTTGCGCTGCTTCGCGA
TGTACGGGCCAGATATACGCGTTGACATTGATTATTGACTAGTTATTAATAGTAATCAATTACGGGGTCA
TTAGTTCATAGCCCATATATGGAGTTCCGCGTTACATAACTTACGGTAAATGGCCCGCCTGGCTGACCGC
CCAACGACCCCCGCCCATTGACGTCAATAATGACGTATGTTCCCATAGTAACGCCAATAGGGACTTTCCA
TTGACGTCAATGGGTGGAGTATTTACGGTAAACTGCCCACTTGGCAGTACATCAAGTGTATCATATGCCA
AGTACGCCCCCTATTGACGTCAATGACGGTAAATGGCCCGCCTGGCATTATGCCCAGTACATGACCTTAT
GGGACTTTCCTACTTGGCAGTACATCTACGTATTAGTCATCGCTATTACCATGGTGATGCGGTTTTGGCA
GTACATCAATGGGCGTGGATAGCGGTTTGACTCACGGGGATTTCCAAGTCTCCACCCCATTGACGTCAAT
GGGAGTTTGTTTTGGCACCAAAATCAACGGGACTTTCCAAAATGTCGTAACAACTCCGCCCCATTGACGC
AAATGGGCGGTAGGCGTGTACGGTGGGAGGTCTATATAAGCAGAGCTCTCTGGCTAACTAGAGAACCCAC
TGCTTACTGGCTTATCGAAATTAATACGACTCACTATAGGGAGACCCAAGCTGGCTAGCGTTTAAACTTA
AGCTTGGTACCGAGCTCGGATCCACTAGTCCAGTGTGGTGGAATTCATGGTGAGCAAGGGCGAGGAGCTG
ATCAAGGAGAACATGAGAAGCAAGCTGTACCTGGAAGGCAGCGTGAACGGCCACCAGTTCAAGTGCACCC
ACGAAGGGGAGGGCAAGCCCTACGAGGGCAAGCAGACCAACAGGATCAAGGTGGTGGAGGGAGGCCCCCT
GCCGTTCGCATTCGACATCCTGGCCACCCACTTTATGTACGGGAGCAAGGTGTTCATCAAGTACCCCGCC
GACCTCCCCGATTATTTTAAGCAGTCCTTCCCTGAGGGCTTCACATGGGAGAGAGTCATGGTGTTCGAAG
ACGGGGGCGTGCTGACCGCCACCCAGGACACCAGCCTCCAGGACGGCGAGCTCATCTACAACGTCAAGGT
CAGAGGGGTGAACTTCCCAGCCAACGGCCCCGTGATGCAGAAGAAAACACTGGGCTGGGAGCCCAGCACC
GAGACCATGTACCCCGCTGACGGCGGCCTGGAAGGCAGATGCGACAAGGCCCTGAAGCTCGTGGGCGGGG
GCCACCTGCACGTCAACTTCAAGACCACATACAAGTCCAAGAAACCCGTGAAGATGCCCGGCGTCCACTA
CGTGGACCGCAGACTGGAAAGAATCAAGGAGGCCGACAACGAGACCTACGTCGAGCAGTACGAGCACGCT
GTGGCCAGATACTCCAACCTGGGCGGAGGCTTCACACTCGAAGATTTCGTTGGGGACTGGCGACAGACAG
CCGGCTACAACCTGGACCAAGTCCTTGAACAGGGAGGTGTGTCCAGTTTGTTTCAGAATCTCGGGGTGTC
CGTAACTCCGATCCAAAGGATTGTCCTGAGCGGTGAAAATGGGCTGAAGATCGACATCCATGTCATCATC
CCGTATGAAGGTCTGAGCGGCGACCAAATGGGCCAGATCGAAAAAATTTTTAAGGTGGTGTACCCTGTGG
ATGATCATCACTTTAAGGTGATCCTGCACTATGGCACACTGGTAATCGACGGGGTTACGCCGAACATGAT
CGACTATTTCGGACGGCCGTATGAAGGCATCGCCGTGTTCGACGGCAAAAAGATCACTGTAACAGGGACC
CTGTGGAACGGCAACAAAATTATCGACGAGCGCCTGATCAACCCCGACGGCTCCCTGCTGTTCCGAGTAA
CCATCAACGGAGTGACCGGCTGGCGGCTGTGCGAACGCATTCTGGCGAGGCACGAGCTGATCAAGGAGAA
CATGAGAAGCAAGCTGTACCTGGAAGGCAGCGTGAACGGCCACCAGTTCAAGTGCACCCACGAAGGGGAG
GGCAAGCCCTACGAGGGCAAGCAGACCAACAGGATCAAGGTGGTGGAGGGAGGCCCCCTGCCGTTCGCAT
TCGACATCCTGGCCACCCACTTTATGTACGGGAGCAAGGTGTTCATCAAGTACCCCGCCGACCTCCCCGA
TTATTTTAAGCAGTCCTTCCCTGAGGGCTTCACATGGGAGAGAGTCATGGTGTTCGAAGACGGGGGCGTG
CTGACCGCCACCCAGGACACCAGCCTCCAGGACGGCGAGCTCATCTACAACGTCAAGGTCAGAGGGGTGA
ACTTCCCAGCCAACGGCCCCGTGATGCAGAAGAAAACACTGGGCTGGGAGCCCAGCACCGAGACCATGTA
CCCCGCTGACGGCGGCCTGGAAGGCAGATGCGACAAGGCCCTGAAGCTCGTGGGCGGGGGCCACCTGCAC
GTCAACTTCAAGACCACATACAAGTCCAAGAAACCCGTGAAGATGCCCGGCGTCCACTACGTGGACCGCA
GACTGGAAAGAATCAAGGAGGCCGACAACGAGACCTACGTCGAGCAGTACGAGCACGCTGTGGCCAGATA
CTCCAACCTGGGCGGAGGCATGGACGAGCTGTACAAGGCGGCCGCTGAGGGCAGAGGAAGTCTTCTAACA
TGCGGTGACGTGGAGGAGAATCCCGGCCCTTCCGGGATGACCGAGTACAAGCCCACGGTGCGCCTCGCCA
CCCGCGACGACGTCCCCAGGGCCGTACGCACCCTCGCCGCCGCGTTCGCCGACTACCCCGCCACGCGCCA
CACCGTCGATCCGGACCGCCACATCGAGCGGGTCACCGAGCTGCAAGAACTCTTCCTCACGCGCGTCGGG
CTCGACATCGGCAAGGTGTGGGTCGCGGACGACGGCGCCGCGGTGGCGGTCTGGACCACGCCGGAGAGCG
TCGAAGCGGGGGCGGTGTTCGCCGAGATCGGCCCGCGCATGGCCGAGTTGAGCGGTTCCCGGCTGGCCGC
GCAGCAACAGATGGAAGGCCTCCTGGCGCCGCACCGGCCCAAGGAGCCCGCGTGGTTCCTGGCCACCGTC
GGCGTCTCGCCCGACCACCAGGGCAAGGGTCTGGGCAGCGCCGTCGTGCTCCCCGGAGTGGAGGCGGCCG
AGCGCGCCGGGGTGCCCGCCTTCCTGGAGACCTCCGCGCCCCGCAACCTCCCCTTCTACGAGCGGCTCGG
CTTCACCGTCACCGCCGACGTCGAGGTGCCCGAAGGACCGCGCACCTGGTGCATGACCCGCAAGCCCGGT
GCCTGAACCCCTCTCCCTCCCCCCCCCCTAACGTTACTGGCCGAAGCCGCTTGGAATAAGGCCGGTGTGC
GTTTGTCTATATGTTATTTTCCACCATATTGCCGTCTTTTGGCAATGTGAGGGCCCGGAAACCTGGCCCT
GTCTTCTTGACGAGCATTCCTAGGGGTCTTTCCCCTCTCGCCAAAGGAATGCAAGGTCTGTTGAATGTCG
TGAAGGAAGCAGTTCCTCTGGAAGCTTCTTGAAGACAAACAACGTCTGTAGCGACCCTTTGCAGGCAGCG
GAACCCCCCACCTGGCGACAGGTGCCTCTGCGGCCAAAAGCCACGTGTATAAGATACACCTGCAAAGGCG
GCACAACCCCAGTGCCACGTTGTGAGTTGGATAGTTGTGGAAAGAGTCAAATGGCTCTCCTCAAGCGTAT
TCAACAAGGGGCTGAAGGATGCCCAGAAGGTACCCCATTGTATGGGATCTGATCTGGGGCCTCGGTGCAC
ATGCTTTACATGTGTTTAGTCGAGGTTAAAAAAACGTCTAGGCCCCCCGAACCACGGGGACGTGGTTTTC
CTTTGAAAAACACGATGATAATGTGATGGTGAGCAAGGGCGAGGAGCTGTTCACCGGGGTGGTGCCCATC
CTGGTCGAGCTGGACGGCGACGTAAACGGCCACAAGTTCAGCGTGTCCGGCGAGGGCGAGGGCGATGCCA
CCTACGGCAAGCTGACCCTGAAGTTCATCTGCACCACCGGCAAGCTGCCCGTGCCCTGGCCCACCCTCGT
GACCACCCTGACCTACGGCGTGCAGTGCTTCAGCCGCTACCCCGACCACATGAAGCAGCACGACTTCTTC
AAGTCCGCCATGCCCGAAGGCTACGTCCAGGAGCGCACCATCTTCTTCAAGGACGACGGCAACTACAAGA
CCCGCGCCGAGGTGAAGTTCGAGGGCGACACCCTGGTGAACCGCATCGAGCTGAAGGGCATCGACTTCAA
GGAGGACGGCAACATCCTGGGGCACAAGCTGGAGTACAACTACAACAGCCACAACGTCTATATCATGGCC
GACAAGCAGAAGAACGGCATCAAGGTGAACTTCAAGATCCGCCACAACATCGAGGACGGCAGCGTGCAGC
TCGCCGACCACTACCAGCAGAACACCCCCATCGGCGACGGCCCCGTGCTGCTGCCCGACAACCACTACCT
GAGCACCCAGTCCGCCCTGAGCAAAGACCCCAACGAGAAGCGCGATCACATGGTCCTGCTGGAGTTCGTG
ACCGCCGCCGGGATCACTCTCGGCATGGACGAGCTGTACAAGGATATTTCCGGGGGGGTCTTTACACTTG
AAGATTTCGTCGGGGATTGGAGACAAACTGCCGGTTATAATCTTGATCAGGTGCTTGAGCAAGGGGGGGT
GAGCTCCCTTTTTCAAAACCTGGGTGTATCTGTCACCCCTATCCAAAGGATTGTGCTTAGCGGTGAAAAT
GGTCTCAAAATCGACATCCACGTGATCATCCCATACGAGGGTCTTAGTGGAGATCAGATGGGGCAGATAG
AGAAGATTTTCAAAGTTGTTTACCCTGTCGACGACCACCATTTCAAAGTAATTCTGCACTACGGAACCCT
CGTCATAGACGGGGTCACACCCAACATGATAGATTACTTTGGGCGACCCTATGAAGGGATAGCAGTATTC
GACGGCAAAAAGATAACCGTGACAGGCACCCTGTGGAATGGAAACAAAATTATAGATGAGCGCCTGATCA
ACCCTGACGGTTCTTTGTTGTTCAGGGTTACAATCAATGGTGTCACAGGCTGGAGGCTCTGTGAGCGCAT
CCTGGCTTAA
Features (pLannotate 1.2.2; 25 found; start..end, strand, type, name):
     29..253     +  polyA_signal   bGH poly(A) signal: bovine growth hormone polyadenylation signal
    257..278     +  promoter       SV40 promoter (fragment): SV40 enhancer and early promoter
    299..727     +  rep_origin     f1 ori (sequence partly withheld): f1 bacteriophage origin of replication; arrow indicates direction of (+) strand synthesis
    741..1070    +  promoter       SV40 promoter: SV40 enhancer and early promoter
   1157..1315    +  CDS            ble (fragment): BLE_KLEPN - Experimental evidence at protein level: Swiss-Prot protein existence level 1. Binding protein with a strong affinity to the bleomycin family of antibiotics. Binds to CL990; an antimitotic-antibiotic compound. From Klebsiella pneumoniae.
   1310..1431    +  polyA_signal   SV40 poly(A) signal: SV40 polyadenylation signal
   1504..1520    -  protein_bind   lac operator: The lac repressor binds to the lac operator to inhibit transcription in E. coli. This inhibition can be relieved by adding lactose or isopropyl-β-D-thiogalactopyranoside (IPTG). lac repressor encoded by lacI
   1528..1558    -  promoter       lac promoter: promoter for the E. coli lac operon
   1573..1594    -  protein_bind   CAP binding site: CAP binding activates transcription in the presence of cAMP. E. coli catabolite activator protein
   1607..1699    -  CDS            lacI (fragment): lac repressor; lacI; The lac repressor binds to the lac operator to inhibit transcription in E. coli. This inhibition can be relieved by adding lactose or isopropyl-β-D-thiogalactopyranoside (IPTG).
   1882..2470    -  rep_origin     ori: high-copy-number ColE1/pMB1/pBR322/pUC origin of replication
   2641..3501    -  CDS            AmpR: β-lactamase; bla; confers resistance to ampicillin, carbenicillin, and related antibiotics
   3502..3606    -  promoter       AmpR promoter: bla
   3665..3717    -  misc_feature   bom (fragment): basis of mobility region from pBR322
   3872..4251    +  enhancer       CMV enhancer: human cytomegalovirus immediate early enhancer
   4252..4455    +  promoter       CMV promoter: human cytomegalovirus (CMV) immediate early promoter
   4451..4484    +  LTR            5' LTR (truncated) (fragment): truncated 5' long terminal repeat (LTR) from HIV-1
   4500..4518    +  promoter       T7 promoter: promoter for bacteriophage T7 RNA polymerase
   4613..5101    +  CDS            cp-mKate (fragment): cp-mKate is a basic (constitutively fluorescent) red fluorescent protein published in 2011, derived from Entacmaea quadricolor.
   5036..6457    +  CDS            RCaMP: RCaMP is a basic (constitutively fluorescent) red fluorescent protein published in 2013, derived from Entacmaea quadricolor.
   6455..6475    +  CDS            VC155 (fragment): C-terminal fragment of mVenus for use in bimolecular fluorescence complementation (BiFC) (Kodama and Hu, 2010)
   6545..7144    +  CDS            PuroR: puromycin N-acetyltransferase; pac from Streptomyces alboniger; confers resistance to puromycin
   7257..7719    +  misc_feature   IRES: internal ribosome entry site (IRES) of the encephalomyocarditis virus (EMCV)
   7724..8440    +  CDS            EGFP: EGFP is a basic (constitutively fluorescent) green fluorescent protein published in 1996, derived from Aequorea victoria. It is reported to be a rapidly-maturing weak dimer with moderate acid sensitivity.
   8459..8965    +  CDS            LUCI_OPLGR (fragment): Experimental evidence at protein level: Swiss-Prot protein existence level 1. Catalytic subunit of oplophorus-luciferin 2-monooxygenase. Oxidoreductase that converts coelenterazine (the oplophorus luciferin) to coelenteramide under emission of blue light with a maximum at 454 nm. Is also active with bisdeoxycoelenterazine. From Oplophorus gracilirostris (Luminous shrimp).
