[The description below was written by a language model from this plasmid's Addgene catalogue record and pLannotate feature annotations shown in this document.]
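Description:
pHLuc Control is a mammalian expression plasmid built on a pcDNA3.1 backbone from which the neomycin resistance gene has been removed. It is propagated in E. coli through a high-copy ColE1/pUC-type origin with ampicillin selection (AmpR, β-lactamase), and it also retains an f1 origin. The SV40 promoter and SV40 poly(A) signal of the former neomycin cassette remain, now flanking only a short fragment annotated as ble. Selection in mammalian cells relies instead on puromycin resistance encoded within the insert.

The payload is a single bicistronic transcription unit of roughly 4.4 kb, driven by the CMV enhancer/promoter and terminated by the bGH polyadenylation signal, with a T7 promoter just upstream of the insert. The first cistron encodes Antares joined by a T2A self-cleaving peptide to puromycin N-acetyltransferase. Antares is an orange-red-emitting bioluminescent reporter. The automated feature table labels this region as cp-mKate, RCaMP and VC155 fragments, most likely homology-based matches to its fluorescent protein domains rather than separate parts. An EMCV-type IRES (the record calls it IRESv24) then directs translation of the second cistron, a fusion of eGFP to NanoLuc. The NanoLuc portion is annotated as the Oplophorus luciferase catalytic subunit.

According to the record, the plasmid is the pH-stable counterpart of the ratiometric luminescent reporter pHLuc, with eGFP replacing the pH-sensitive SEP used in that sensor. It serves as a control in bioluminescence studies of acidosis, such as in vivo tumour monitoring, with Antares presumably providing the reference signal for the ratio. The sequenced record (8,968 nt) is close to the listed total size of 8,980 bp.
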