Addgene plasmid #141091: pHLuc Control
Purpose: pH-stable bioluminescent reporter that serves as the control counterpart of pHLuc; utilizes eGFP instead of SEP
Depositing lab: Jeak Ling Ding. Depositing organization: National University of Singapore. Publication: pHLuc, a Ratiometric Luminescent Reporter for in vivo Monitoring of Tumor Acidosis. Ong TT, Ang Z, Verma R, Koean R, Tam JKC, Ding JL. Front Bioeng Biotechnol. 2020 May 8;8:412. doi: 10.3389/fbioe.2020.00412. eCollection 2020. PubMed 32457886.
Backbone
  Vector backbone: pCDNA3.1
  Backbone manufacturer: Thermo Fisher Scientific
  Backbone size w/o insert (bp): 4606
  Total vector size (bp): 8980
  Modifications to backbone: Neomycin deleted
  Vector type: Mammalian Expression
  Selectable markers: Puromycin
Growth in bacteria
  Bacterial resistance: Ampicillin, 100 μg/mL
  Growth temperature: 37°C
  Growth strain: DH5alpha
  Copy number: Unknown
Gene/Insert
  Gene/Insert name: Antares-T2A-puromycin-IRESv24-eGFP-Nanoluc (alt names: pHLuc Control; Control)
  Species: H. sapiens (human), M. musculus (mouse)
  Insert size (bp): 4374
  Promoter: CMV
  Cloning method: Unknown
  Sequencing primers: 5′ T7 forward (TTAATACGACTCACTATAGGG); 3′ BGH reverse (TAGAAGGCACAGTCGAGG)
Terms and licenses: Academic/Nonprofit Terms; Industry Terms: Not Available to Industry
How to cite: pHLuc Control was a gift from Jeak Ling Ding (Addgene plasmid # 141091 ; http://n2t.net/addgene:141091 ; RRID:Addgene_141091)
